Addgene plasmid #49649: Arf6-EGFP
Purpose: expresses Arf6-EGFP in mammalian cells
Depositing lab: Marci Scidmore. Depositing organization: Cornell University. Publication: Multiple host proteins that function in phosphatidylinositol-4-phosphate metabolism are recruited to the chlamydial inclusion. Moorhead AM, Jung JY, Smirnov A, Kaufer S, Scidmore MA. Infect Immun. 2010 May;78(5):1990-2007. doi: 10.1128/IAI.01340-09. Epub 2010 Mar 15. PubMed 20231409.
Backbone
  Vector backbone: EGFP N3
  Backbone manufacturer: Clontech
  Backbone size w/o insert (bp): 4700
  Total vector size (bp): 5200
  Vector type: Mammalian Expression
  Selectable markers: Neomycin (select with G418)
Growth in bacteria
  Bacterial resistance: Kanamycin, 50 μg/mL
  Growth temperature: 37°C
  Growth strain: DH5alpha
  Copy number: High Copy
Gene/Insert
  Gene/Insert name: Arf6
  Species: H. sapiens (human)
  Insert size (bp): 550
  GenBank ID: NM_001663
  Entrez Gene: ARF6
  Promoter: CMV
  Tag / fusion protein: EGFP (C terminal on insert)
  Cloning method: Restriction Enzyme; 5′ cloning site EcoRI (not destroyed); 3′ cloning site SalI (not destroyed)
  Sequencing primers: 5′ EGFP N CGTCGCCGTCCAGCTCGACCAG
Resource information
  A portion of this plasmid was derived from a plasmid made by: Arf6 derived from pCDNA3.1+Arf6 purchased from Missours S&T cDNA resource center
Terms and licenses: Academic/Nonprofit Terms; Industry Terms: Not Available to Industry
How to cite: Arf6-EGFP was a gift from Marci Scidmore (Addgene plasmid # 49649)
