[The description below was written by a language model from this plasmid's Addgene catalogue record, the feature table of its GenBank file and pLannotate feature annotations shown in this document.]
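Description:
Arf6-EGFP is a mammalian expression plasmid built on the Clontech EGFP N3 backbone that produces human ARF6, a small GTPase of the ADP-ribosylation factor family, fused at its C terminus to enhanced GFP. The ARF6 coding sequence (about 525 bp in the annotated full sequence) was derived from a pcDNA3.1-based cDNA clone and inserted between the EcoRI and SalI sites of the multiple cloning site, both of which are retained. It sits directly downstream of the human cytomegalovirus immediate-early enhancer and promoter. A short stretch of residual polylinker joins it to the mammalian codon-optimized EGFP reading frame, and the transcript is terminated by the SV40 polyadenylation signal.

The rest of the roughly 5.25 kb plasmid is standard for this vector family. A single NeoR/KanR gene (Tn5 aminoglycoside phosphotransferase) is driven by tandem bacterial (bla) and SV40 early promoters and followed by the HSV TK poly(A) signal. It therefore gives kanamycin resistance in E. coli and G418 resistance for selecting stably transfected mammalian cells. A high-copy ColE1/pUC-type origin supports propagation in bacteria, and an f1 origin allows single-stranded DNA production. The short large T antigen, ble and bGH poly(A) hits in the feature table are fragmentary matches rather than functional elements.

The plasmid is used to visualize the localization of ARF6 in live or fixed cells. The associated publication examined host proteins involved in phosphatidylinositol-4-phosphate metabolism that are recruited to the chlamydial inclusion. The separate 989 bp GenBank record covers only part of the plasmid. It annotates just a Kozak consensus and two EGFP primer-binding sites.
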