Features (pLannotate 1.2.2; 16 found; start..end, strand, type, name):
     61..364     +  enhancer       CMV enhancer: human cytomegalovirus immediate early enhancer
    365..568     +  promoter       CMV promoter: human cytomegalovirus (CMV) immediate early promoter
    591..634     +  misc_feature   MCS (fragment): multiple cloning site
    635..1159    +  CDS            ARF6: ARF6_HUMAN - Experimental evidence at protein level: Swiss-Prot protein existence level 1. (Microbial infection) Functions as an allosteric activator of the cholera toxin catalytic subunit, an ADP-ribosyltransferase. From Homo sapiens (Human).
   1160..1186    +  misc_feature   MCS (fragment): multiple cloning site
   1196..1915    +  CDS            EGFP: the original enhanced GFP (Yang et al., 1996) mammalian codon-optimized
   1932..2015    +  CDS            large T antigen (fragment): large T antigen from SV40 (simian virus 40)
   2038..2159    +  polyA_signal   SV40 poly(A) signal: SV40 polyadenylation signal
   2193..2621    -  rep_origin     f1 ori (sequence partly withheld): f1 bacteriophage origin of replication; arrow indicates direction of (+) strand synthesis
   2648..2752    +  promoter       AmpR promoter: bla
   2754..3111    +  promoter       SV40 promoter: SV40 enhancer and early promoter
   3146..3940    +  CDS            NeoR/KanR: aminoglycoside phosphotransferase from Tn5; aph(3')-II (or nptII); confers resistance to neomycin, kanamycin, and G418 (Geneticin®)
   3961..4113    +  CDS            ble (fragment): BLE_KLEPN - Experimental evidence at protein level: Swiss-Prot protein existence level 1. Binding protein with a strong affinity to the bleomycin family of antibiotics. Binds to CL990; an antimitotic-antibiotic compound. From Klebsiella pneumoniae.
   4172..4219    +  polyA_signal   HSV TK poly(A) signal: herpes simplex virus thymidine kinase polyadenylation signal (Cole and Stacy, 1985)
   4310..4326    -  polyA_signal   bGH poly(A) signal (fragment): bovine growth hormone polyadenylation signal
   4548..5136    +  rep_origin     ori: high-copy-number ColE1/pMB1/pBR322/pUC origin of replication
>Addgene plasmid #49649 | Arf6-EGFP | depositor full sequence | sequence record 74227 | Arf6-EGFP sequence 5250 bps
TAGTTATTAATAGTAATCAATTACGGGGTCATTAGTTCATAGCCCATATATGGAGTTCCGCGTTACATAA
CTTACGGTAAATGGCCCGCCTGGCTGACCGCCCAACGACCCCCGCCCATTGACGTCAATAATGACGTATG
TTCCCATAGTAACGCCAATAGGGACTTTCCATTGACGTCAATGGGTGGAGTATTTACGGTAAACTGCCCA
CTTGGCAGTACATCAAGTGTATCATATGCCAAGTACGCCCCCTATTGACGTCAATGACGGTAAATGGCCC
GCCTGGCATTATGCCCAGTACATGACCTTATGGGACTTTCCTACTTGGCAGTACATCTACGTATTAGTCA
TCGCTATTACCATGGTGATGCGGTTTTGGCAGTACATCAATGGGCGTGGATAGCGGTTTGACTCACGGGG
ATTTCCAAGTCTCCACCCCATTGACGTCAATGGGAGTTTGTTTTGGCACCAAAATCAACGGGACTTTCCA
AAATGTCGTAACAACTCCGCCCCATTGACGCAAATGGGCGGTAGGCGTGTACGGTGGGAGGTCTATATAA
GCAGAGCTGGTTTAGTGAACCGTCAGATCCGCTAGCGCTACCGGACTCAGATCTCGAGCTCAAGCTTCGA
ATTCATGGGGAAGGTGCTATCCAAAATCTTCGGGAACAAGGAAATGCGGATCCTCATGTTGGGCCTGGAC
GCGGCCGGCAAGACAACAATCCTGTACAAGTTGAAGCTGGGCCAGTCGGTGACCACCATTCCCACTGTGG
GTTTCAACGTGGAGACGGTGACTTACAAAAATGTCAAGTTCAACGTATGGGATGTGGGCGGCCAGGACAA
GATCCGGCCGCTCTGGCGGCATTACTACACTGGGACCCAAGGTCTCATCTTCGTAGTGGACTGCGCCGAC
CGCGACCGCATCGATGAGGCTCGCCAGGAGCTGCACCGCATTATCAATGACCGGGAGATGAGGGACGCCA
TAATCCTCATCTTCGCCAACAAGCAGGACCTGCCCGATGCCATGAAACCCCACGAGATCCAGGAGAAACT
GGGCCTGACCCGGATTCGGGACAGGAACTGGTATGTGCAGCCCTCCTGTGCCACCTCAGGGGACGGACTC
TATGAGGGGCTCACATGGTTAACCTCTAACTACAAATCTGTCGACGGTACCGCGGGCCCGGGATCCATCG
CCACCATGGTGAGCAAGGGCGAGGAGCTGTTCACCGGGGTGGTGCCCATCCTGGTCGAGCTGGACGGCGA
CGTAAACGGCCACAAGTTCAGCGTGTCCGGCGAGGGCGAGGGCGATGCCACCTACGGCAAGCTGACCCTG
AAGTTCATCTGCACCACCGGCAAGCTGCCCGTGCCCTGGCCCACCCTCGTGACCACCCTGACCTACGGCG
TGCAGTGCTTCAGCCGCTACCCCGACCACATGAAGCAGCACGACTTCTTCAAGTCCGCCATGCCCGAAGG
CTACGTCCAGGAGCGCACCATCTTCTTCAAGGACGACGGCAACTACAAGACCCGCGCCGAGGTGAAGTTC
GAGGGCGACACCCTGGTGAACCGCATCGAGCTGAAGGGCATCGACTTCAAGGAGGACGGCAACATCCTGG
GGCACAAGCTGGAGTACAACTACAACAGCCACAACGTCTATATCATGGCCGACAAGCAGAAGAACGGCAT
CAAGGTGAACTTCAAGATCCGCCACAACATCGAGGACGGCAGCGTGCAGCTCGCCGACCACTACCAGCAG
AACACCCCCATCGGCGACGGCCCCGTGCTGCTGCCCGACAACCACTACCTGAGCACCCAGTCCGCCCTGA
GCAAAGACCCCAACGAGAAGCGCGATCACATGGTCCTGCTGGAGTTCGTGACCGCCGCCGGGATCACTCT
CGGCATGGACGAGCTGTACAAGTAAAGCGGCCGCGACTCTAGATCATAATCAGCCATACCACATTTGTAG
AGGTTTTACTTGCTTTAAAAAACCTCCCACACCTCCCCCTGAACCTGAAACATAAAATGAATGCAATTGT
TGTTGTTAACTTGTTTATTGCAGCTTATAATGGTTACAAATAAAGCAATAGCATCACAAATTTCACAAAT
AAAGCATTTTTTTCACTGCATTCTAGTTGTGGTTTGTCCAAACTCATCAATGTATCTTAAGGCGTAAATT
GTAAGCGTTAATATTTTGTTAAAATTCGCGTTAAATTTTTGTTAAATCAGCTCATTTTTTAACCAATAGG
CCGAAATCGGCAAAATCCCTTATAAATCAAAAGAATAGACCGAGATAGGGT
[37 nt withheld, positions 2292-2328]
AAAGAACGTGGACTCCAACGTCAAAGG
[49 nt withheld, positions 2356-2404]
T
[91 nt withheld, positions 2406-2496]
G
[124 nt withheld, positions 2498-2621]
CAGGTGGCACTTTTCGGGGAAATGTGCGCGGAACCCCTATTTGTTTATTTTTCTAAATACATTCAAATAT
GTATCCGCTCATGAGACAATAACCCTGATAAATGCTTCAATAATATTGAAAAAGGAAGAGTCCTGAGGCG
GAAAGAACCAGCTGTGGAATGTGTGTCAGTTAGGGTGTGGAAAGTCCCCAGGCTCCCCAGCAGGCAGAAG
TATGCAAAGCATGCATCTCAATTAGTCAGCAACCAGGTGTGGAAAGTCCCCAGGCTCCCCAGCAGGCAGA
AGTATGCAAAGCATGCATCTCAATTAGTCAGCAACCATAGTCCCGCCCCTAACTCCGCCCATCCCGCCCC
TAACTCCGCCCAGTTCCGCCCATTCTCCGCCCCATGGCTGACTAATTTTTTTTATTTATGCAGAGGCCGA
GGCCGCCTCGGCCTCTGAGCTATTCCAGAAGTAGTGAGGAGGCTTTTTTGGAGGCCTAGGCTTTTGCAAA
GATCGATCAAGAGACAGGATGAGGATCGTTTCGCATGATTGAACAAGATGGATTGCACGCAGGTTCTCCG
GCCGCTTGGGTGGAGAGGCTATTCGGCTATGACTGGGCACAACAGACAATCGGCTGCTCTGATGCCGCCG
TGTTCCGGCTGTCAGCGCAGGGGCGCCCGGTTCTTTTTGTCAAGACCGACCTGTCCGGTGCCCTGAATGA
ACTGCAAGACGAGGCAGCGCGGCTATCGTGGCTGGCCACGACGGGCGTTCCTTGCGCAGCTGTGCTCGAC
GTTGTCACTGAAGCGGGAAGGGACTGGCTGCTATTGGGCGAAGTGCCGGGGCAGGATCTCCTGTCATCTC
ACCTTGCTCCTGCCGAGAAAGTATCCATCATGGCTGATGCAATGCGGCGGCTGCATACGCTTGATCCGGC
TACCTGCCCATTCGACCACCAAGCGAAACATCGCATCGAGCGAGCACGTACTCGGATGGAAGCCGGTCTT
GTCGATCAGGATGATCTGGACGAAGAGCATCAGGGGCTCGCGCCAGCCGAACTGTTCGCCAGGCTCAAGG
CGAGCATGCCCGACGGCGAGGATCTCGTCGTGACCCATGGCGATGCCTGCTTGCCGAATATCATGGTGGA
AAATGGCCGCTTTTCTGGATTCATCGACTGTGGCCGGCTGGGTGTGGCGGACCGCTATCAGGACATAGCG
TTGGCTACCCGTGATATTGCTGAAGAGCTTGGCGGCGAATGGGCTGACCGCTTCCTCGTGCTTTACGGTA
TCGCCGCTCCCGATTCGCAGCGCATCGCCTTCTATCGCCTTCTTGACGAGTTCTTCTGAGCGGGACTCTG
GGGTTCGAAATGACCGACCAAGCGACGCCCAACCTGCCATCACGAGATTTCGATTCCACCGCCGCCTTCT
ATGAAAGGTTGGGCTTCGGAATCGTTTTCCGGGACGCCGGCTGGATGATCCTCCAGCGCGGGGATCTCAT
GCTGGAGTTCTTCGCCCACCCTAGGGGGAGGCTAACTGAAACACGGAAGGAGACAATACCGGAAGGAACC
CGCGCTATGACGGCAATAAAAAGACAGAATAAAACGCACGGTGTTGGGTCGTTTGTTCATAAACGCGGGG
TTCGGTCCCAGGGCTGGCACTCTGTCGATACCCCACCGAGACCCCATTGGGGCCAATACGCCCGCGTTTC
TTCCTTTTCCCCACCCCACCCCCCAAGTTCGGGTGAAGGCCCAGGGCTCGCAGCCAACGTCGGGGCGGCA
GGCCCTGCCATAGCCTCAGGTTACTCATATATACTTTAGATTGATTTAAAACTTCATTTTTAATTTAAAA
GGATCTAGGTGAAGATCCTTTTTGATAATCTCATGACCAAAATCCCTTAACGTGAGTTTTCGTTCCACTG
AGCGTCAGACCCCGTAGAAAAGATCAAAGGATCTTCTTGAGATCCTTTTTTTCTGCGCGTAATCTGCTGC
TTGCAAACAAAAAAACCACCGCTACCAGCGGTGGTTTGTTTGCCGGATCAAGAGCTACCAACTCTTTTTC
CGAAGGTAACTGGCTTCAGCAGAGCGCAGATACCAAATACTGTCCTTCTAGTGTAGCCGTAGTTAGGCCA
CCACTTCAAGAACTCTGTAGCACCGCCTACATACCTCGCTCTGCTAATCCTGTTACCAGTGGCTGCTGCC
AGTGGCGATAAGTCGTGTCTTACCGGGTTGGACTCAAGACGATAGTTACCGGATAAGGCGCAGCGGTCGG
GCTGAACGGGGGGTTCGTGCACACAGCCCAGCTTGGAGCGAACGACCTACACCGAACTGAGATACCTACA
GCGTGAGCTATGAGAAAGCGCCACGCTTCCCGAAGGGAGAAAGGCGGACAGGTATCCGGTAAGCGGCAGG
GTCGGAACAGGAGAGCGCACGAGGGAGCTTCCAGGGGGAAACGCCTGGTATCTTTATAGTCCTGTCGGGT
TTCGCCACCTCTGACTTGAGCGTCGATTTTTGTGATGCTCGTCAGGGGGGCGGAGCCTATGGAAAAACGC
CAGCAACGCGGCCTTTTTACGGTTCCTGGCCTTTTGCTGGCCTTTTGCTCACATGTTCTTTCCTGCGTTA
TCCCCTGATTCTGTGGATAACCGTATTACCGCCATGCAT
