LOCUS       Exported 989 bp ds-DNA linear SYN 08-JUN-2021
DEFINITION  expresses Arf6-EGFP in mammalian cells.
ACCESSION   .
VERSION     .
KEYWORDS    Arf6-EGFP
SOURCE      synthetic DNA construct
  ORGANISM  synthetic DNA construct
REFERENCE   1 (bases 1 to 989)
  AUTHORS   Moorhead AM, Jung JY, Smirnov A, Kaufer S, Scidmore MA
  TITLE     Multiple host proteins that function in
            phosphatidylinositol-4-phosphate metabolism are recruited to the
            chlamydial inclusion.
  JOURNAL   Infect Immun. 2010 May;78(5):1990-2007. doi: 10.1128/IAI.01340-09.
            Epub 2010 Mar 15.
  PUBMED    20231409
REFERENCE   2 (bases 1 to 989)
  AUTHORS   .
  TITLE     Direct Submission
  JOURNAL   Exported Jun 8, 2021 from SnapGene Server 1.1.58
            http://www.snapgene.com
FEATURES             Location/Qualifiers
     source          1..989
                     /organism="synthetic DNA construct"
                     /mol_type="other DNA"
     regulatory      638..647
                     /regulatory_class="other"
                     /note="vertebrate consensus sequence for strong initiation
                     of translation (Kozak, 1987)"
     primer_bind     complement(689..710)
                     /label=EGFP-N
                     /note="EGFP, reverse primer"
     primer_bind     complement(950..969)
                     /label=EXFP-R
                     /note="For distinguishing EGFP variants, reverse primer"
ORIGIN
        1 ctatataagc agagctggtt tagtgaaccg tcagatccgc tagcgctacc ggactcagat
       61 ctcgagctca agcttcgaat tcatggggaa ggtgctatcc aaaatcttcg ggaacaagga
      121 aatgcggatc ctcatgttgg gcctggacgc ggccggcaag acaacaatcc tgtacaagtt
      181 gaagctgggc cagtcggtga ccaccattcc cactgtgggt ttcaacgtgg agacggtgac
      241 ttacaaaaat gtcaagttca acgtatggga tgtgggcggc caggacaaga tccggccgct
      301 ctggcggcat tactacactg ggacccaagg tctcatcttc gtagtggact gcgccgaccg
      361 cgaccgcatc gatgaggctc gccaggagct gcaccgcatt atcaatgacc gggagatgag
      421 ggacgccata atcctcatct tcgccaacaa gcaggacctg cccgatgcca tgaaacccca
      481 cgagatccag gagaaactgg gcctgacccg gattcgggac aggaactggt atgtgcagcc
      541 ctcctgtgcc acctcagggg acggactcta tgaggggctc acatggttaa cctctaacta
      601 caaatctgtc gacggtaccg cgggcccggg atccatcgcc accatggtga gcaagggcga
      661 ggagctgttc accggggtgg tgcccatcct ggtcgagctg gacggcgacg taaacggcca
      721 caagttcagc gtgtccggcg agggcgaggg cgatgccacc tacggcaagc tgaccctgaa
      781 gttcatctgc accaccggca agctgcccgt gccctggccc accctcgtga ccaccctgac
      841 ctacggcgtg cagtgcttca gccgctaccc cgaccacatg aagcagcacg acttcttcaa
      901 gtccgccatg cccgaaggct acgtccagga gcgcaccatc ttcttcaagg acgacggcaa
      961 ctacaagacc cgcgccgagg tgaagttcg
//
